>Addgene plasmid #240138 | pUHD 10-3-human CDK11 p110B wt.-FLAG | addgene full sequence | sequence record 477233 | Addgene NGS Result
GAAGATCCTTTGATCTTTTCTACGGGGTCTGACGCTCAGTGGAACGAAAACTCACGTTAAGGGATTTTGG
TCATGAGATTATCAAAAAGGATCTTCACCTAGATCCTTTTAAATTAAAAATGAAGTTTTAAATCAATCTA
AAGTATATATGAGTAAACTTGGTCTGACAGTTACCAATGCTTAATCAGTGAGGCACCTATCTCAGCGATC
TGTCTATTTCGTTCATCCATAGTTGCCTGACTCCCCGTCGTGTAGATAACTACGATACGGGAGGGCTTAC
CATCTGGCCCCAGTGCTGCAATGATACCGCGAGACCCACGCTCACCGGCTCCAGATTTATCAGCAATAAA
CCAGCCAGCCGGAAGGGCCGAGCGCAGAAGTGGTCCTGCAACTTTATCCGCCTCCATCCAGTCTATTAAT
TGTTGCCGGGAAGCTAGAGTAAGTAGTTCGCCAGTTAATAGTTTGCGCAACGTTGTTGCCATTGCTACAG
GCATCGTGGTGTCACGCTCGTCGTTTGGTATGGCTTCATTCAGCTCCGGTTCCCAACGATCAAGGCGAGT
TACATGATCCCCCATGTTGTGCAAAAAAGCGGTTAGCTCCTTCGGTCCTCCGATCGTTGTCAGAAGTAAG
TTGGCCGCAGTGTTATCACTCATGGTTATGGCAGCACTGCATAATTCTCTTACTGTCATGCCATCCGTAA
GATGCTTTTCTGTGACTGGTGAGTACTCAACCAAGTCATTCTGAGAATAGTGTATGCGGCGACCGAGTTG
CTCTTGCCCGGCGTCAACACGGGATAATACCGCGCCACATAGCAGAACTTTAAAAGTGCTCATCATTGGA
AAACGTTCTTCGGGGCGAAAACTCTCAAGGATCTTACCGCTGTTGAGATCCAGTTCGATGTAACCCACTC
GTGCACCCAACTGATCTTCAGCATCTTTTACTTTCACCAGCGTTTCTGGGTGAGCAAAAACAGGAAGGCA
AAATGCCGCAAAAAAGGGAATAAGGGCGACACGGAAATGTTGAATACTCATACTCTTCCTTTTTCAATAT
TATTGAAGCATTTATCAGGGTTATTGTCTCATGAGCGGATACATATTTGAATGTATTTAGAAAAATAAAC
AAATAGGGGTTCCGCGCACATTTCCCCGAAAAGTGCCACCTGACGTCTAAGAAACCATTATTATCATGAC
ATTAACCTATAAAAATAGGCGTATCACGAGGCCCTTTCGTCTTCACTCGAGTTTACCACTCCCTATCAGT
GATAGAGAAAAGTGAAAGTCGAGTTTACCACTCCCTATCAGTGATAGAGAAAAGTGAAAGTCGAGTTTAC
CACTCCCTATCAGTGATAGAGAAAAGTGAAAGTCGAGTTTACCACTCCCTATCAGTGATAGAGAAAAGTG
AAAGTCGAGTTTACCACTCCCTATCAGTGATAGAGAAAAGTGAAAGTCGAGTTTACCACTCCCTATCAGT
GATAGAGAAAAGTGAAAGTCGAGTTTACCACTCCCTATCAGTGATAGAGAAAAGTGAAAGTCGAGCTCGG
TACCCGGGTCGAGGTAGGCGTGTACGGTGGGAGGCCTATATAAGCAGAGCTCGTTTAGTGAACCGTCAGA
TCGCCTGGAGACGCCATCCACGCTGTTTTGACCTCCATAGAAGACACCGGGACCGATCCAGCCTCCGCGG
CCCCGAATTCGCTAGCTCGCGAACTCGAGGATATCGTCGAGGTCATCCTGTGTTAACTCAAATGGGTGAT
GAAAAGGACTCTTGGAAAGTGAAAACTTTAGATGAAATTCTTCAGGAAAAGAAACGAAGGAAGGAACAAG
AGGAGAAAGCAGAGATAAAACGCTTAAAAAATTCTGATGACCGGGATTCCAAGCGGGATTCCCTTGAGGA
GGGGGAGCTGAGAGATCACTGCATGGAGATCACAATAAGGAACTCCCCGTATAGAAGAGAAGACTCAATG
GAAGACAGAGGAGAAGAAGATGATTCTTTGGCCATCAAACCACCCCAGCAAATGTCTTGGAAAGAAAAAG
TTCATCACAGAAAAGATGAAAAGAGGAAAGAAAAATGGAAGCATGCTAGAGTGAAAGAAAGAGAGCACGA
ACGTCGGAAACGACATCGAGAAGAACAGGATAAAGCTCGCCGGGAATGGGAAAGACAGAAGAGAAGGGAA
ATGGCAAGGGAGCATTCCAGGAGAGAAAGGGGGAATGATGGCGTGTGCCTCTTCAGGGACCGCTTGGAGC
AGTTAGAAAGGAAGCGGGAGCGGGAGCGCAAGATGCGGGAGCAGCAGAAGGAGCAGCGGGAGCAGAAGGA
GCGCGAGCGGCGGGCGGAGGAGCGGCGCAAGGAGCGGGAGGCCCGCAGGGAAGTGTCTGCACATCACCGA
ACGATGAGAGAGGACTACAGCGACAAAGTGAAAGCCAGCCACTGGAGTCGCAGCCCGCCTCGGCCGCCGC
GGGAGCGGTTCGAGTTGGGAGACGGCCGGAAGCCAGTAAAAGAAGAGAAAATGGAAGAAAGGGACCTGCT
GTCCGACTTACAGGACATCAGCGACAGCGAGAGGAAGACCAGCTCGGCCGAGTCCTCGTCAGCAGAATCA
GGCTCAGGTTCTGAGGAAGAAGAGGAGGAGGAGGAAGAGGAGGAGGAGGAAGGGAGCACCAGTGAAGAAT
CAGAGGAGGAAGAGGAAGAGGAGGAGGAGGAGACCGGCAGCAACTCTGAGGAGGCATCAGAGCAGTCTGC
CGAAGAAGTAAGTGAGGAAGAAATGAGTGAAGATGAAGAACGAGAAAATGAAAACCACCTCTTGGTTGTT
CCAGAGTCACGGTTCGACCGAGATTCCGGGGAGAGTGAAGAAGCAGAGGAAGAAGTGGGTGAGGGAACGC
CGCAGAGCAGCGCCCTGACAGAGGGCGACTATGTGCCCGACTCCCCTGCCCTGTTGCCCATCGAGCTCAA
GCAGGAGCTGCCCAAGTACCTGCCGGCCCTGCAGGGCTGCCGGAGCGTCGAGGAGTTCCAGTGCCTGAAC
AGGATCGAGGAGGGCACCTATGGAGTGGTCTACAGAGCAAAAGACAAGAAAACAGATGAAATTGTGGCTC
TAAAGCGGCTGAAGATGGAGAAGGAGAAGGAGGGCTTCCCGATCACGTCCCTGAGGGAGATCAACACCAT
CCTCAAGGCCCAGCATCCCAACATTGTCACCGTTAGAGAGATTGTGGTGGGCAGCAACATGGACAAGATC
TACATCGTGATGAACTATGTGGAGCACGACCTCAAGAGCCTGATGGAGACCATGAAACAGCCCTTCCTGC
CAGGGGAGGTGAAGACCCTGATGATCCAGCTGCTGCGTGGGGTGAAACACCTGCACGACAACTGGATCCT
GCACCGTGACCTCAAGACGTCCAACCTGCTGCTGAGCCACGCCGGCATCCTCAAGGTGGGTGATTTTGGG
CTGGCGCGGGAGTACGGATCCCCTCTGAAGGCCTACACCCCGGTCGTGGTGACCCAGTGGTACCGCGCCC
CAGAGCTGCTGCTTGGTGCCAAGGAATACTCCACGGCCGTGGACATGTGGTCAGTGGGCTGCATCTTCGG
GGAGCTGCTGACTCAGAAGCCTCTGTTCCCCGGGAATTCGGAAATCGATCAGATCAACAAAGTGTTCAAG
GAGCTGGGGACCCCCAGTGAGAAAATCTGGCCCGGCTACAGTGAGCTCCCAGTAGTCAAAAAGATGACCT
TCAGCGAGCACCCCTACAACAACCTCCGCAAGCGCTTCGGGGCTCTGCTCTCAGACCAGGGCTTCGACCT
CATGAACAAGTTCCTGACCTACTTCCCCGGGAGGAGGATCAGCGCTGAGGACGGCCTCAAGCATGAGTAT
TTCCGCGAGACCCCCCTCCCCATCGACCCCTCCATGTTCCCCACGTGGCCCGCCAAGAGCGAGCAGCAGC
GTGTGAAGCGGGGCACCAGCCCGAGGCCCCCTGAGGGAGGCCTGGGCTACAGCCAGCTGGGTGACGACGA
CCTGAAGGAGACGGGCTTCCACCTTACCACCACGAACCAGGGGGCCTCTGCCGCGGGCCCCGGCTTCAGC
CTCAAGTTCAAGCTTGACTACAAGGACGACGATGACAAGGTCTAGAGGATCCAGACATGATAAGATACAT
TGATGAGTTTGGACAAACCACAACTAGAATGCAGTGAAAAAAATGCTTTATTTGTGAAATTTGTGATGCT
ATTGCTTTATTTGTAACCATTATAAGCTGCAATAAACAAGTTAACAACAACAATTGCATTCATTTTATGT
TTCAGGTTCAGGGGGAGGTGTGGGAGGTTTTTTAAAGCAAGTAAAACCTCTACAAATGTGGTATGGCTGA
TTATGATCCTGCAAGCCTCGTCGTCCTGGCCGGACCACGCTATCTGTGCAAGGTCCCCGGCCCCGGACGC
GCGCTCCATGAGCAGAGCGCCCGCCGCCGAGGCGAAGACTCGGGCGGCGCCCTGCCCGTCCCACCAGGTC
AACAGGCGGTAACCGGCCTCTTCATCGGGAATGCGCGCGACCTTCAGCATCGCCGGCATGTCCCCCTGGC
GGACGGGAAGTATCCAGCTCGACCAAGCTTGGCGAGATTTTCAGGAGCTAAGGAAGCTAAAATGGAGAAA
AAAATCACTGGATATACCACCGTTGATATATCCCAATGGCATCGTAAAGAACATTTTGAGGCATTTCAGT
CAGTTGCTCAATGTACCTATAACCAGACCGTTCAGCTGCATTAATGAATCGGCCAACGCGCGGGGAGAGG
CGGTTTGCGTATTGGGCGCTCTTCCGCTTCCTCGCTCACTGACTCGCTGCGCTCGGTCGTTCGGCTGCGG
CGAGCGGTATCAGCTCACTCAAAGGCGGTAATACGGTTATCCACAGAATCAGGGGATAACGCAGGAAAGA
ACATGTGAGCAAAAGGCCAGCAAAAGGCCAGGAACCGTAAAAAGGCCGCGTTGCTGGCGTTTTTCCATAG
GCTCCGCCCCCCTGACGAGCATCACAAAAATCGACGCTCAAGTCAGAGGTGGCGAAACCCGACAGGACTA
TAAAGATACCAGGCGTTTCCCCCTGGAAGCTCCCTCGTGCGCTCTCCTGTTCCGACCCTGCCGCTTACCG
GATACCTGTCCGCCTTTCTCCCTTCGGGAAGCGTGGCGCTTTCTCATAGCTCACGCTGTAGGTATCTCAG
TTCGGTGTAGGTCGTTCGCTCCAAGCTGGGCTGTGTGCACGAACCCCCCGTTCAGCCCGACCGCTGCGCC
TTATCCGGTAACTATCGTCTTGAGTCCAACCCGGTAAGACACGACTTATCGCCACTGGCAGCAGCCACTG
GTAACAGGATTAGCAGAGCGAGGTATGTAGGCGGTGCTACAGAGTTCTTGAAGTGGTGGCCTAACTACGG
CTACACTAGAAGAACAGTATTTGGTATCTGCGCTCTGCTGAAGCCAGTTACCTTCGGAAAAAGAGTTGGT
AGCTCTTGATCCGGCAAACAAACCACCGCTGGTAGCGGTGGTTTTTTTGTTTGCAAGCAGCAGATTACGC
GCAGAAAAAAAGGATCTCAA
Features (pLannotate 1.2.2; 14 found; start..end, strand, type, name):
    171..1031    -  CDS            AmpR: β-lactamase; bla; confers resistance to ampicillin, carbenicillin, and related antibiotics
   1032..1136    -  promoter       AmpR promoter: bla
   1250..1520    +  protein_bind   tetracycline response element: contains seven copies of the tetracycline operator tetO tetracycline repressor TetR
   1531..1548    +  misc_feature   MCS (fragment): pUC18/19 multiple cloning site
   1553..1591    +  promoter       minimal CMV promoter: human cytomegalovirus (CMV) immediate early promoter
   1742..4069    +  CDS            CDK11A: CD11A_HUMAN - Also known as CDC2L2, CDC2L3, PITSLREB. Experimental evidence at protein level: Swiss-Prot protein existence level 1. Appears to play multiple roles in cell cycle progression, cytokinesis and apoptosis. The p110 isoforms have been suggested to be involved in pre-mRNA splicing, potentially by phosphorylating the splicing protein SFRS7. The p58 isoform may act as a negative regulator of normal cell cycle progression. From Homo sapiens (Human).
   4079..4099    +  CDS            FLAG (fragment): FLAG® epitope tag, followed by an enterokinase cleavage site
   4108..4242    -  polyA_signal   SV40 poly(A) signal: SV40 polyadenylation signal
   4265..4348    -  CDS            large T antigen (fragment): large T antigen from SV40 (simian virus 40)
   4342..4572    -  CDS            str (fragment): STR_KLEPN - Protein inferred from homology: Swiss-Prot protein existence level 3. The aminoglycoside phosphotransferases achieve inactivation of their antibiotic substrates by phosphorylation. From Klebsiella pneumoniae.
   4583..4611    +  promoter       cat promoter (fragment): promoter of the E. coli cat gene encoding chloramphenicol acetyltransferase
   4612..4728    +  CDS            CmR (fragment): chloramphenicol acetyltransferase; cat; confers resistance to chloramphenicol
   4723..4779    -  CDS            lacI (fragment): lac repressor; lacI; The lac repressor binds to the lac operator to inhibit transcription in E. coli. This inhibition can be relieved by adding lactose or isopropyl-β-D-thiogalactopyranoside (IPTG).
   4962..5550    -  rep_origin     ori: high-copy-number ColE1/pMB1/pBR322/pUC origin of replication
