[The description below was written by a language model from this plasmid's Addgene catalogue record and pLannotate feature annotations shown in this document.]
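Description:
pUHD 10-3-human CDK11 p110B wt.-FLAG is a tetracycline-regulated mammalian expression plasmid built on the pUHD10-3 backbone (about 3.1 kb without insert; the sequenced construct is 5,550 nt). It is propagated in E. coli through a high-copy ColE1/pUC-type origin and selected with ampicillin via the β-lactamase gene and its native promoter. No mammalian selection marker is annotated. The feature table does pick up short fragments of str, cat/CmR with its promoter, lacI and SV40 large T antigen between the polyadenylation region and the origin. These are partial matches that look like backbone remnants rather than functional genes.

The payload is a 2,328 bp human cDNA encoding the wild-type p110 isoform of CDK11, annotated as CDK11A (also known as PITSLRE or CDC2L2). It was cloned between EcoRI and XbaI sites that remain intact and carries a C-terminal FLAG epitope for detection or immunoprecipitation. Transcription is driven by a tetracycline response element containing seven tetO operators placed upstream of a minimal CMV promoter, and an SV40 poly(A) signal lies downstream (annotated on the reverse strand). The minimal promoter has little activity on its own, so expression depends on a tetracycline-controlled transactivator supplied in trans from a separate plasmid or an engineered cell line. Tetracycline or doxycycline then modulates expression according to the transactivator type used.

The recorded purpose is simply expression of CDK11 p110B. The p110 isoforms have been implicated in pre-mRNA splicing, and the associated publication concerns interactions of CDK11 with cyclin L1 and L2 and with splicing factors. The construct therefore suits inducible expression of tagged kinase for interaction and splicing studies in mammalian cells.
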