Addgene plasmid #240138: pUHD 10-3-human CDK11 p110B wt.-FLAG
Purpose: Express CDK11 p110B gene
Depositing lab: Vincent Kidd & Jill Lahti & Martine Roussel. Depositing organization: St. Jude Children's Research Hospital. Publication: Characterization of cyclin L1 and L2 interactions with CDK11 and splicing factors: influence of cyclin L isoforms on splice site selection. Loyer P, Trembley JH, Grenet JA, Busson A, Corlu A, Zhao W, Kocak M, Kidd VJ, Lahti JM. J Biol Chem. 2008 Mar 21;283(12):7721-32. doi: 10.1074/jbc.M708188200. Epub 2008 Jan 23. PubMed 18216018.
Backbone
  Vector backbone: pUHD10-3
  Backbone size w/o insert (bp): 3146
  Vector type: Mammalian Expression
Growth in bacteria
  Bacterial resistance: Ampicillin, 100 μg/mL
  Growth temperature: 37°C
  Growth strain: DH5alpha
  Copy number: Unknown
Gene/Insert
  Gene/Insert name: CDK11 p110
  Species: H. sapiens (human)
  Insert size (bp): 2328
  GenBank ID: AF067520
  Entrez Gene: CDK11A (a.k.a. CDC2L2, CDC2L3, CDK11-p110, CDK11-p46, CDK11-p58, PITSLRE, p58GTA)
  Promoter: TRE, CMV
  Tag / fusion protein: FLAG (C terminal on insert)
  Cloning method: Restriction Enzyme; 5′ cloning site EcoRI (not destroyed); 3′ cloning site XbaI (not destroyed)
  Sequencing primers: 5′ min.CMV forw; 3′ SV40pA forw
Terms and licenses: Academic/Nonprofit Terms; Industry Terms: Not Available to Industry
Depositor comments: Plasmid developed at St Jude Children's Research Hospital by the late Drs Vincent Kidd and Jill Lahti. Dr Roussel is responsible for the distribution of the plasmids.
How to cite: pUHD 10-3-human CDK11 p110B wt.-FLAG was a gift from Vincent Kidd & Jill Lahti & Martine Roussel (Addgene plasmid # 240138 ; http://n2t.net/addgene:240138 ; RRID:Addgene_240138)
